Addgene plasmid #164053: human KANK1 Ankyrin Repeats pET151
Purpose: Expresses human KANK1 Ank domain in bacterial cells
Depositing lab: Ben Goult. Depositing organization: London and South East University Group (LASE). Publication: The KN domain of KANK proteins contains separable talin-binding and intramolecular interaction modules. Khan RB, Kallem T, Singh AK, Goult BT. bioRxiv 2026.06.09.731086 10.64898/2026.06.09.731086.
Backbone
  Vector backbone: pET151
  Backbone size w/o insert (bp): 5760
  Total vector size (bp): 6510
  Vector type: Bacterial Expression
Growth in bacteria
  Bacterial resistance: Ampicillin, 100 μg/mL
  Growth temperature: 37°C
  Growth strain: DH5alpha
  Copy number: High Copy
Gene/Insert
  Gene/Insert name: Kidney Ankyrin Repeat-Containing Protein 1 (alt name: KANK 1)
  Species: H. sapiens (human)
  Insert size (bp): 750
  Entrez Gene: KANK1 (a.k.a. ANKRD15, CPSQ2, KANK)
  Promoter: T7
  Tag / fusion protein: His-tag, TEV cleavage site (N terminal on backbone)
  Cloning method: Restriction Enzyme; 5′ cloning site BamHI (unknown if destroyed); 3′ cloning site Xhol (unknown if destroyed)
  Sequencing primers: 5′ TAATACGACTCACTATAGGG; 3′ GCTAGTTATTGCTCAGCGG
Terms and licenses: Academic/Nonprofit Terms; Industry Terms: Not Available to Industry
Depositor comments: Please visit https://doi.org/10.64898/2026.06.09.731086 for bioRxiv preprint.
How to cite: human KANK1 Ankyrin Repeats pET151 was a gift from Ben Goult (Addgene plasmid # 164053 ; http://n2t.net/addgene:164053 ; RRID:Addgene_164053)
