[The description below was written by a language model from this plasmid's Addgene catalogue record and pLannotate feature annotations shown in this document.]
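Description:
human KANK1 Ankyrin Repeats pET151 is a bacterial expression plasmid of about 6.5 kb, built on the pET151 backbone, for producing the ankyrin repeat domain of human KANK1 (also known as ANKRD15) in E. coli. It is propagated through a ColE1/pBR322-type origin and selected with ampicillin via the β-lactamase gene and its own promoter. The catalogue lists it as high copy, although the feature table also shows the rop gene and the bom region from pBR322, elements normally associated with moderated copy number. Several tetracycline-resistance fragments and a partial tet promoter are annotated, but these are backbone remnants rather than a functional marker.

The expression cassette is a standard T7lac arrangement: a T7 promoter immediately followed by a lac operator, the strong T7 gene 10 ribosome binding site, the open reading frame and a T7 terminator, with a plasmid-borne lacI gene supplying repressor. Transcription therefore depends on a host that provides T7 RNA polymerase and is induced with IPTG. The roughly 750 bp KANK1 fragment, cloned between BamHI and XhoI sites, sits downstream of backbone-encoded N-terminal elements. The catalogue describes these as a His-tag and a TEV protease cleavage site. The automated annotation detects a V5 epitope and the TEV site but does not mark the His-tag itself, probably because it is so short. TEV cleavage allows the tags to be removed after affinity purification. A short gene 10-derived fragment annotated after the insert appears to be vector sequence preceding the terminator. The plasmid is intended for recombinant production of the KANK1 ankyrin domain, and the associated study concerns interactions of KANK protein domains, including talin binding.
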