Features (pLannotate 1.2.2; 21 found; start..end, strand, type, name):
    209..227     +  promoter       T7 promoter: promoter for bacteriophage T7 RNA polymerase
    228..252     +  protein_bind   lac operator: The lac repressor binds to the lac operator to inhibit transcription in E. coli. This inhibition can be relieved by adding lactose or isopropyl-β-D-thiogalactopyranoside (IPTG). lac repressor encoded by lacI
    267..289     +  RBS            RBS: efficient ribosome binding site from bacteriophage T7 gene 10 (Olins and Rangwala, 1989)
    318..359     +  CDS            V5 tag: epitope tag from simian virus 5
    360..379     +  CDS            TEV site (fragment): tobacco etch virus (TEV) protease recognition and cleavage site
    387..1139    +  CDS            KANK1 (fragment): KANK1_HUMAN - Also known as ANKRD15, KANK, KIAA0172. Experimental evidence at protein level: Swiss-Prot protein existence level 1. Involved in the control of cytoskeleton formation by regulating actin polymerization. Inhibits actin fiber formation and cell migration (PubMed:25961457). Inhibits RhoA activity; the function involves phosphorylation through PI3K/Akt signaling and may depend on the competetive interaction with 14-3-3 adapter proteins to sequester them from active complexes (PubMed:25961457). Inhibits the formation of lamellipodia but not of filopodia; the function may depend on the
   1165..1214    +  CDS            SET1 (fragment): solubility-enhancement tag derived from T7 phage gene 10B
   1222..1269    +  terminator     T7 terminator: transcription terminator for bacteriophage T7 RNA polymerase
   1292..1396    -  CDS            TcR (fragment): tetracycline efflux protein; tet; confers resistance to tetracycline
   1453..1476    -  promoter       tet promoter (fragment): E. coli promoter for tetracycline efflux protein gene
   1593..1697    +  promoter       AmpR promoter: bla
   1698..2558    +  CDS            AmpR: β-lactamase; bla; confers resistance to ampicillin, carbenicillin, and related antibiotics
   2729..3317    +  rep_origin     ori: high-copy-number ColE1/pMB1/pBR322/pUC origin of replication
   3503..3642    -  misc_feature   bom: basis of mobility region from pBR322
   3744..3935    -  CDS            rop: Rop protein, which maintains plasmids at low copy number; rop
   3952..4332    +  CDS            YPB1_ECOLX: Protein predicted: Swiss-Prot protein existence level 4. From Escherichia coli.
   4574..5198    -  CDS            TcR (fragment): tetracycline efflux protein; tet; confers resistance to tetracycline
   5213..5234    -  protein_bind   CAP binding site: CAP binding activates transcription in the presence of cAMP. E. coli catabolite activator protein
   5247..6329    -  CDS            lacI: lac repressor; lacI; The lac repressor binds to the lac operator to inhibit transcription in E. coli. This inhibition can be relieved by adding lactose or isopropyl-β-D-thiogalactopyranoside (IPTG).
   6330..6407    -  promoter       lacI promoter: lacI
   6415..187     -  CDS            TcR (fragment) (across the origin): tetracycline efflux protein; tet; confers resistance to tetracycline
>Addgene plasmid #164053 | human KANK1 Ankyrin Repeats pET151 | addgene full sequence | sequence record 327672 | Addgene NGS Result
CAAGGAGATGGCGCCCAACAGTCCCCCGGCCACGGGGCCTGCCACCATACCCACGCCGAAACAAGCGCTC
ATGAGCCCGAAGTGGCGAGCCCGATCTTCCCCATCGGTGATGTCGGCGATATAGGCGCCAGCAACCGCAC
CTGTGGCGCCGGTGATGCCGGCCACGATGCGTCCGGCGTAGAGGATCGAGATCTCGATCCCGCGAAATTA
ATACGACTCACTATAGGGGAATTGTGAGCGGATAACAATTCCCCTCTAGAAATAATTTTGTTTAACTTTA
AGAAGGAGATATACATATGCATCATCACCATCACCATGGTAAGCCTATCCCTAACCCTCTCCTCGGTCTC
GATTCTACGGAAAACCTGTATTTTCAGGGAGGATCCGAAATCAGAGAGAGGTATGAATTAAGTGAAAAGA
TGTTGTCTGCATGCAACTTACTGAAAAATACTATAAATGACCCCAAAGCTTTGACCAGCAAAGATATGAG
GTTCTGTCTGAACACCCTCCAGCACGAGTGGTTCCGCGTGTCCAGTCAGAAGTCAGCCATTCCAGCCATG
GTGGGGGACTACATAGCTGCTTTTGAGGCCATTTCCCCAGATGTCCTCCGCTATGTCATCAACTTGGCAG
ACGGCAACGGCAACACAGCCCTCCATTACAGCGTGTCCCACTCCAACTTCGAGATTGTGAAGCTGCTGTT
AGATGCCGATGTGTGTAATGTGGATCACCAGAACAAGGCAGGCTACACCCCCATCATGTTGGCGGCCCTC
GCCGCTGTGGAAGCAGAGAAGGACATGCGGATTGTGGAAGAACTCTTTGGCTGTGGGGATGTGAATGCCA
AAGCTAGTCAGGCGGGACAGACGGCCCTCATGCTGGCGGTCAGTCACGGACGGATAGACATGGTGAAGGG
CCTTCTGGCCTGTGGGGCTGATGTCAACATCCAGGATGACGAGGGCTCCACGGCCCTCATGTGTGCCAGC
GAGCACGGGCACGTGGAGATTGTCAAGCTGCTGCTGGCCCAGCCCGGCTGCAACGGTCACCTAGAGGACA
ACGATGGCAGCACTGCGCTCTCAATCGCCCTGGAAGCAGGACACAAGGACATCGCTGTTCTTCTGTATGC
CCATGTCAACTTTGCAAAATGACTCGAGTAAGAGCTCAGATCCGGCTGCTAACAAAGCCCGAAAGGAAGC
TGAGTTGGCTGCTGCCACCGCTGAGCAATAACTAGCATAACCCCTTGGGGCCTCTAAACGGGTCTTGAGG
GGTTTTTTGCTGAAAGGAGGAACTATATCCGGATATCCCGCAAGAGGCCCGGCAGTACCGGCATAACCAA
GCCTATGCCTACAGCATCCAGGGTGACGGTGCCGAGGATGACGATGAGCGCATTGTTAGATTTCATACAC
GGTGCCTGACTGCGTTAGCAATTTAACTGTGATAAACTACCGCATTAAAGCTAGCTTATCGATGATAAGC
TGTCAAACATGAGAATTAATTCTTGAAGACGAAAGGGCCTCGTGATACGCCTATTTTTATAGGTTAATGT
CATGATAATAATGGTTTCTTAGACGTCAGGTGGCACTTTTCGGGGAAATGTGCGCGGAACCCCTATTTGT
TTATTTTTCTAAATACATTCAAATATGTATCCGCTCATGAGACAATAACCCTGATAAATGCTTCAATAAT
ATTGAAAAAGGAAGAGTATGAGTATTCAACATTTCCGTGTCGCCCTTATTCCCTTTTTTGCGGCATTTTG
CCTTCCTGTTTTTGCTCACCCAGAAACGCTGGTGAAAGTAAAAGATGCTGAAGATCAGTTGGGTGCACGA
GTGGGTTACATCGAACTGGATCTCAACAGCGGTAAGATCCTTGAGAGTTTTCGCCCCGAAGAACGTTTTC
CAATGATGAGCACTTTTAAAGTTCTGCTATGTGGCGCGGTATTATCCCGTGTTGACGCCGGGCAAGAGCA
ACTCGGTCGCCGCATACACTATTCTCAGAATGACTTGGTTGAGTACTCACCAGTCACAGAAAAGCATCTT
ACGGATGGCATGACAGTAAGAGAATTATGCAGTGCTGCCATAACCATGAGTGATAACACTGCGGCCAACT
TACTTCTGACAACGATCGGAGGACCGAAGGAGCTAACCGCTTTTTTGCACAACATGGGGGATCATGTAAC
TCGCCTTGATCGTTGGGAACCGGAGCTGAATGAAGCCATACCAAACGACGAGCGTGACACCACGATGCCT
GCAGCAATGGCAACAACGTTGCGCAAACTATTAACTGGCGAACTACTTACTCTAGCTTCCCGGCAACAAT
TAATAGACTGGATGGAGGCGGATAAAGTTGCAGGACCACTTCTGCGCTCGGCCCTTCCGGCTGGCTGGTT
TATTGCTGATAAATCTGGAGCCGGTGAGCGTGGGTCTCGCGGTATCATTGCAGCACTGGGGCCAGATGGT
AAGCCCTCCCGTATCGTAGTTATCTACACGACGGGGAGTCAGGCAACTATGGATGAACGAAATAGACAGA
TCGCTGAGATAGGTGCCTCACTGATTAAGCATTGGTAACTGTCAGACCAAGTTTACTCATATATACTTTA
GATTGATTTAAAACTTCATTTTTAATTTAAAAGGATCTAGGTGAAGATCCTTTTTGATAATCTCATGACC
AAAATCCCTTAACGTGAGTTTTCGTTCCACTGAGCGTCAGACCCCGTAGAAAAGATCAAAGGATCTTCTT
GAGATCCTTTTTTTCTGCGCGTAATCTGCTGCTTGCAAACAAAAAAACCACCGCTACCAGCGGTGGTTTG
TTTGCCGGATCAAGAGCTACCAACTCTTTTTCCGAAGGTAACTGGCTTCAGCAGAGCGCAGATACCAAAT
ACTGTCCTTCTAGTGTAGCCGTAGTTAGGCCACCACTTCAAGAACTCTGTAGCACCGCCTACATACCTCG
CTCTGCTAATCCTGTTACCAGTGGCTGCTGCCAGTGGCGATAAGTCGTGTCTTACCGGGTTGGACTCAAG
ACGATAGTTACCGGATAAGGCGCAGCGGTCGGGCTGAACGGGGGGTTCGTGCACACAGCCCAGCTTGGAG
CGAACGACCTACACCGAACTGAGATACCTACAGCGTGAGCTATGAGAAAGCGCCACGCTTCCCGAAGGGA
GAAAGGCGGACAGGTATCCGGTAAGCGGCAGGGTCGGAACAGGAGAGCGCACGAGGGAGCTTCCAGGGGG
AAACGCCTGGTATCTTTATAGTCCTGTCGGGTTTCGCCACCTCTGACTTGAGCGTCGATTTTTGTGATGC
TCGTCAGGGGGGCGGAGCCTATGGAAAAACGCCAGCAACGCGGCCTTTTTACGGTTCCTGGCCTTTTGCT
GGCCTTTTGCTCACATGTTCTTTCCTGCGTTATCCCCTGATTCTGTGGATAACCGTATTACCGCCTTTGA
GTGAGCTGATACCGCTCGCCGCAGCCGAACGACCGAGCGCAGCGAGTCAGTGAGCGAGGAAGCGGAAGAG
CGCCTGATGCGGTATTTTCTCCTTACGCATCTGTGCGGTATTTCACACCGCAATGGTGCACTCTCAGTAC
AATCTGCTCTGATGCCGCATAGTTAAGCCAGTATACACTCCGCTATCGCTACGTGACTGGGTCATGGCTG
CGCCCCGACACCCGCCAACACCCGCTGACGCGCCCTGACGGGCTTGTCTGCTCCCGGCATCCGCTTACAG
ACAAGCTGTGACCGTCTCCGGGAGCTGCATGTGTCAGAGGTTTTCACCGTCATCACCGAAACGCGCGAGG
CAGCTGCGGTAAAGCTCATCAGCGTGGTCGTGAAGCGATTCACAGATGTCTGCCTGTTCATCCGCGTCCA
GCTCGTTGAGTTTCTCCAGAAGCGTTAATGTCTGGCTTCTGATAAAGCGGGCCATGTTAAGGGCGGTTTT
TTCCTGTTTGGTCACTGATGCCTCCGTGTAAGGGGGATTTCTGTTCATGGGGGTAATGATACCGATGAAA
CGAGAGAGGATGCTCACGATACGGGTTACTGATGATGAACATGCCCGGTTACTGGAACGTTGTGAGGGTA
AACAACTGGCGGTATGGATGCGGCGGGACCAGAGAAAAATCACTCAGGGTCAATGCCAGCGCTTCGTTAA
TACAGATGTAGGTGTTCCACAGGGTAGCCAGCAGCATCCTGCGATGCAGATCCGGAACATAATGGTGCAG
GGCGCTGACTTCCGCGTTTCCAGACTTTACGAAACACGGAAACCGAAGACCATTCATGTTGTTGCTCAGG
TCGCAGACGTTTTGCAGCAGCAGTCGCTTCACGTTCGCTCGCGTATCGGTGATTCATTCTGCTAACCAGT
AAGGCAACCCCGCCAGCCTAGCCGGGTCCTCAACGACAGGAGCACGATCATGCGCACCCGTGGCCAGGAC
CCAACGCTGCCCGAGATGCGCCGCGTGCGGCTGCTGGAGATGGCGGACGCGATGGATATGTTCTGCCAAG
GGTTGGTTTGCGCATTCACAGTTCTCCGCAAGAATTGATTGGCTCCAATTCTTGGAGTGGTGAATCCGTT
AGCGAGGTGCCGCCGGCTTCCATTCAGGTCGAGGTGGCCCGGCTCCATGCACCGCGACGCAACGCGGGGA
GGCAGACAAGGTATAGGGCGGCGCCTACAATCCATGCCAACCCGTTCCATGTGCTCGCCGAGGCGGCATA
AATCGCCGTGACGATCAGCGGTCCAATGATCGAAGTTAGGCTGGTAAGAGCCGCGAGCGATCCTTGAAGC
TGTCCCTGATGGTCGTCATCTACCTGCCTGGACAGCATGGCCTGCAACGCGGGCATCCCGATGCCGCCGG
AAGCGAGAAGAATCATAATGGGGAAGGCCATCCAGCCTCGCGTCGCGAACGCCAGCAAGACGTAGCCCAG
CGCGTCGGCCGCCATGCCGGCGATAATGGCCTGCTTCTCGCCGAAACGTTTGGTGGCGGGACCAGTGACG
AAGGCTTGAGCGAGGGCGTGCAAGATTCCGAATACCGCAAGCGACAGGCCGATCATCGTCGCGCTCCAGC
GAAAGCGGTCCTCGCCGAAAATGACCCAGAGCGCTGCCGGCACCTGTCCTACGAGTTGCATGATAAAGAA
GACAGTCATAAGTGCGGCGACGATAGTCATGCCCCGCGCCCACCGGAAGGAGCTGACTGGGTTGAAGGCT
CTCAAGGGCATCGGTCGAGATCCCGGTGCCTAATGAGTGAGCTAACTTACATTAATTGCGTTGCGCTCAC
TGCCCGCTTTCCAGTCGGGAAACCTGTCGTGCCAGCTGCATTAATGAATCGGCCAACGCGCGGGGAGAGG
CGGTTTGCGTATTGGGCGCCAGGGTGGTTTTTCTTTTCACCAGTGAGACGGGCAACAGCTGATTGCCCTT
CACCGCCTGGCCCTGAGAGAGTTGCAGCAAGCGGTCCACGCTGGTTTGCCCCAGCAGGCGAAAATCCTGT
TTGATGGTGGTTAACGGCGGGATATAACATGAGCTGTCTTCGGTATCGTCGTATCCCACTACCGAGATAT
CCGCACCAACGCGCAGCCCGGACTCGGTAATGGCGCGCATTGCGCCCAGCGCCATCTGATCGTTGGCAAC
CAGCATCGCAGTGGGAACGATGCCCTCATTCAGCATTTGCATGGTTTGTTGAAAACCGGACATGGCACTC
CAGTCGCCTTCCCGTTCCGCTATCGGCTGAATTTGATTGCGAGTGAGATATTTATGCCAGCCAGCCAGAC
GCAGACGCGCCGAGACAGAACTTAATGGGCCCGCTAACAGCGCGATTTGCTGGTGACCCAATGCGACCAG
ATGCTCCACGCCCAGTCGCGTACCGTCTTCATGGGAGAAAATAATACTGTTGATGGGTGTCTGGTCAGAG
ACATCAAGAAATAACGCCGGAACATTAGTGCAGGCAGCTTCCACAGCAATGGCATCCTGGTCATCCAGCG
GATAGTTAATGATCAGCCCACTGACGCGTTGCGCGAGAAGATTGTGCACCGCCGCTTTACAGGCTTCGAC
GCCGCTTCGTTCTACCATCGACACCACCACGCTGGCACCCAGTTGATCGGCGCGAGATTTAATCGCCGCG
ACAATTTGCGACGGCGCGTGCAGGGCCAGACTGGAGGTGGCAACGCCAATCAGCAACGACTGTTTGCCCG
CCAGTTGTTGTGCCACGCGGTTGGGAATGTAATTCAGCTCCGCCATCGCCGCTTCCACTTTTTCCCGCGT
TTTCGCAGAAACGTGGCTGGCCTGGTTCACCACGCGGGAAACGGTCTGATAAGAGACACCGGCATACTCT
GCGACATCGTATAACGTTACTGGTTTCACATTCACCACCCTGAATTGACTCTCTTCCGGGCGCTATCATG
CCATACCGCGAAAGGTTTTGCGCCATTCGATGGTGTCCGGGATCTCGACGCTCTCCCTTATGCGACTCCT
GCATTAGGAAGCAGCCCAGTAGTAGGTTGAGGCCGTTGAGCACCGCCGCCGCAAGGAATGGTGCATG
